Addgene plasmid #92418: EcMscL
Purpose: E. coli Mechanosensitive Channel of Large Conductance
Depositing lab: Douglas Rees. Depositing organization: California Institute of Technology.
Backbone
  Vector backbone: pET15b
  Backbone manufacturer: Novagen
  Backbone size w/o insert (bp): 5400
  Total vector size (bp): 6137
  Vector type: Bacterial Expression
Growth in bacteria
  Bacterial resistance: Ampicillin, 100 μg/mL
  Growth temperature: 37°C
  Growth strain: DH5alpha
  Copy number: High Copy
Gene/Insert
  Gene/Insert name: MscL (alt name: Mechanosensitive Channel of Large Conductance)
  Species: E. coli
  Insert size (bp): 408
  Entrez Gene: mscL (a.k.a. b3291, ECK3277, yhdC)
  Promoter: T7 Promoter
  Tag / fusion protein: 6x Histidine Tag (N terminal on insert); Thrombin Cleavage Site between Histidine Tag and MscL (N terminal on insert)
  Cloning method: Unknown
  Sequencing primers: 5′ T7 Promoter; 3′ T7 Terminator
Terms and licenses: Academic/Nonprofit Terms; Industry Terms: Not Available to Industry
How to cite: EcMscL was a gift from Douglas Rees (Addgene plasmid # 92418 ; http://n2t.net/addgene:92418 ; RRID:Addgene_92418)
