[The description below was written by a language model from this plasmid's Addgene catalogue record and pLannotate feature annotations shown in this document.]
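Description:
EcMscL is a bacterial expression plasmid built on the Novagen pET15b backbone that carries the Escherichia coli mscL gene, encoding the mechanosensitive channel of large conductance. The sequenced record is about 6.1 kb. It replicates from a pBR322-type ColE1/pMB1 origin, with the adjacent bom mobility region and the rop gene retained, and it is selected with ampicillin through a β-lactamase (AmpR) cassette under its own promoter. The catalogue lists it as high copy, although rop normally moderates copy number. Several tetracycline-resistance fragments and the tet promoter are annotated, but these are disrupted remnants of the pBR322 ancestry rather than a functional marker.

The 408 bp mscL coding sequence sits in a standard pET expression cassette: a T7 promoter followed directly by a lac operator, the T7 gene 10 ribosome binding site, and a downstream T7 terminator. A plasmid-borne lacI gene with its own promoter supplies repressor, so transcription is held off until IPTG or lactose is added, and it requires a host that provides T7 RNA polymerase. The protein is made with an N-terminal 6xHis tag separated from MscL by a thrombin cleavage site, allowing metal-affinity purification and later tag removal. The short "capTEV" fragment in the annotation most likely corresponds simply to this His tag, and the small "SET1" fragment lies after the mscL reading frame near the terminator, so it appears to be vector sequence rather than a fusion partner.

MscL is a stretch-gated, nonselective channel that opens under membrane tension and helps protect cells against osmotic stress. The record gives no detailed application, but the design suits overexpression and purification of the channel.
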