Features (pLannotate 1.2.2; 21 found; start..end, strand, type, name):
     20..608     +  rep_origin     ori: high-copy-number ColE1/pMB1/pBR322/pUC origin of replication
    794..933     -  misc_feature   bom: basis of mobility region from pBR322
   1035..1226    -  CDS            rop: Rop protein, which maintains plasmids at low copy number; rop
   1243..1623    +  CDS            YPB1_ECOLX: Protein predicted: Swiss-Prot protein existence level 4. From Escherichia coli.
   1865..2489    -  CDS            TcR (fragment): tetracycline efflux protein; tet; confers resistance to tetracycline
   2504..2525    -  protein_bind   CAP binding site: CAP binding activates transcription in the presence of cAMP. E. coli catabolite activator protein
   2538..3620    -  CDS            lacI: lac repressor; lacI; The lac repressor binds to the lac operator to inhibit transcription in E. coli. This inhibition can be relieved by adding lactose or isopropyl-β-D-thiogalactopyranoside (IPTG).
   3621..3698    -  promoter       lacI promoter: lacI
   3706..3985    -  CDS            TcR (fragment): tetracycline efflux protein; tet; confers resistance to tetracycline
   4007..4025    +  promoter       T7 promoter: promoter for bacteriophage T7 RNA polymerase
   4026..4050    +  protein_bind   lac operator: The lac repressor binds to the lac operator to inhibit transcription in E. coli. This inhibition can be relieved by adding lactose or isopropyl-β-D-thiogalactopyranoside (IPTG). lac repressor encoded by lacI
   4065..4087    +  RBS            RBS: efficient ribosome binding site from bacteriophage T7 gene 10 (Olins and Rangwala, 1989)
   4106..4122    +  CDS            capTEV™ (fragment): composite tag for in vivo biotinylation, TEV protease cleavage, and 6xHis tagging
   4133..4150    +  CDS            thrombin site: thrombin recognition and cleavage site
   4154..4561    +  CDS            mscL: MSCL_ECOLI - Also known as yhdC. Experimental evidence at protein level: Swiss-Prot protein existence level 1. Mechanosensitive channel that opens in response to stretch forces in the membrane lipid bilayer. Forms a nonselective ion channel with a conductance of about 4 nanosiemens. Participates in the regulation of osmotic pressure changes within the cell. Opens at a pressure just below that which would cause cell disruption and death. The force required to trigger channel opening depends on the membrane lipids composition. From Escherichia coli (strain K12).
   4598..4647    +  CDS            SET1 (fragment): solubility-enhancement tag derived from T7 phage gene 10B
   4655..4702    +  terminator     T7 terminator: transcription terminator for bacteriophage T7 RNA polymerase
   4725..4829    -  CDS            TcR (fragment): tetracycline efflux protein; tet; confers resistance to tetracycline
   4877..4905    -  promoter       tet promoter: E. coli promoter for tetracycline efflux protein gene
   5018..5122    +  promoter       AmpR promoter: bla
   5123..5983    +  CDS            AmpR: β-lactamase; bla; confers resistance to ampicillin, carbenicillin, and related antibiotics
>Addgene plasmid #92418 | EcMscL | addgene full sequence | sequence record 183401 | Addgene NGS Result
AAAAGATCAAAGGATCTTCTTGAGATCCTTTTTTTCTGCGCGTAATCTGCTGCTTGCAAACAAAAAAACC
ACCGCTACCAGCGGTGGTTTGTTTGCCGGATCAAGAGCTACCAACTCTTTTTCCGAAGGTAACTGGCTTC
AGCAGAGCGCAGATACCAAATACTGTCCTTCTAGTGTAGCCGTAGTTAGGCCACCACTTCAAGAACTCTG
TAGCACCGCCTACATACCTCGCTCTGCTAATCCTGTTACCAGTGGCTGCTGCCAGTGGCGATAAGTCGTG
TCTTACCGGGTTGGACTCAAGACGATAGTTACCGGATAAGGCGCAGCGGTCGGGCTGAACGGGGGGTTCG
TGCACACAGCCCAGCTTGGAGCGAACGACCTACACCGAACTGAGATACCTACAGCGTGAGCTATGAGAAA
GCGCCACGCTTCCCGAAGGGAGAAAGGCGGACAGGTATCCGGTAAGCGGCAGGGTCGGAACAGGAGAGCG
CACGAGGGAGCTTCCAGGGGGAAACGCCTGGTATCTTTATAGTCCTGTCGGGTTTCGCCACCTCTGACTT
GAGCGTCGATTTTTGTGATGCTCGTCAGGGGGGCGGAGCCTATGGAAAAACGCCAGCAACGCGGCCTTTT
TACGGTTCCTGGCCTTTTGCTGGCCTTTTGCTCACATGTTCTTTCCTGCGTTATCCCCTGATTCTGTGGA
TAACCGTATTACCGCCTTTGAGTGAGCTGATACCGCTCGCCGCAGCCGAACGACCGAGCGCAGCGAGTCA
GTGAGCGAGGAAGCGGAAGAGCGCCTGATGCGGTATTTTCTCCTTACGCATCTGTGCGGTATTTCACACC
GCAATGGTGCACTCTCAGTACAATCTGCTCTGATGCCGCATAGTTAAGCCAGTATACACTCCGCTATCGC
TACGTGACTGGGTCATGGCTGCGCCCCGACACCCGCCAACACCCGCTGACGCGCCCTGACGGGCTTGTCT
GCTCCCGGCATCCGCTTACAGACAAGCTGTGACCGTCTCCGGGAGCTGCATGTGTCAGAGGTTTTCACCG
TCATCACCGAAACGCGCGAGGCAGCTGCGGTAAAGCTCATCAGCGTGGTCGTGAAGCGATTCACAGATGT
CTGCCTGTTCATCCGCGTCCAGCTCGTTGAGTTTCTCCAGAAGCGTTAATGTCTGGCTTCTGATAAAGCG
GGCCATGTTAAGGGCGGTTTTTTCCTGTTTGGTCACTGATGCCTCCGTGTAAGGGGGATTTCTGTTCATG
GGGGTAATGATACCGATGAAACGAGAGAGGATGCTCACGATACGGGTTACTGATGATGAACATGCCCGGT
TACTGGAACGTTGTGAGGGTAAACAACTGGCGGTATGGATGCGGCGGGACCAGAGAAAAATCACTCAGGG
TCAATGCCAGCGCTTCGTTAATACAGATGTAGGTGTTCCACAGGGTAGCCAGCAGCATCCTGCGATGCAG
ATCCGGAACATAATGGTGCAGGGCGCTGACTTCCGCGTTTCCAGACTTTACGAAACACGGAAACCGAAGA
CCATTCATGTTGTTGCTCAGGTCGCAGACGTTTTGCAGCAGCAGTCGCTTCACGTTCGCTCGCGTATCGG
TGATTCATTCTGCTAACCAGTAAGGCAACCCCGCCAGCCTAGCCGGGTCCTCAACGACAGGAGCACGATC
ATGCGCACCCGTGGCCAGGACCCAACGCTGCCCGAGATGCGCCGCGTGCGGCTGCTGGAGATGGCGGACG
CGATGGATATGTTCTGCCAAGGGTTGGTTTGCGCATTCACAGTTCTCCGCAAGAATTGATTGGCTCCAAT
TCTTGGAGTGGTGAATCCGTTAGCGAGGTGCCGCCGGCTTCCATTCAGGTCGAGGTGGCCCGGCTCCATG
CACCGCGACGCAACGCGGGGAGGCAGACAAGGTATAGGGCGGCGCCTACAATCCATGCCAACCCGTTCCA
TGTGCTCGCCGAGGCGGCATAAATCGCCGTGACGATCAGCGGTCCAATGATCGAAGTTAGGCTGGTAAGA
GCCGCGAGCGATCCTTGAAGCTGTCCCTGATGGTCGTCATCTACCTGCCTGGACAGCATGGCCTGCAACG
CGGGCATCCCGATGCCGCCGGAAGCGAGAAGAATCATAATGGGGAAGGCCATCCAGCCTCGCGTCGCGAA
CGCCAGCAAGACGTAGCCCAGCGCGTCGGCCGCCATGCCGGCGATAATGGCCTGCTTCTCGCCGAAACGT
TTGGTGGCGGGACCAGTGACGAAGGCTTGAGCGAGGGCGTGCAAGATTCCGAATACCGCAAGCGACAGGC
CGATCATCGTCGCGCTCCAGCGAAAGCGGTCCTCGCCGAAAATGACCCAGAGCGCTGCCGGCACCTGTCC
TACGAGTTGCATGATAAAGAAGACAGTCATAAGTGCGGCGACGATAGTCATGCCCCGCGCCCACCGGAAG
GAGCTGACTGGGTTGAAGGCTCTCAAGGGCATCGGTCGAGATCCCGGTGCCTAATGAGTGAGCTAACTTA
CATTAATTGCGTTGCGCTCACTGCCCGCTTTCCAGTCGGGAAACCTGTCGTGCCAGCTGCATTAATGAAT
CGGCCAACGCGCGGGGAGAGGCGGTTTGCGTATTGGGCGCCAGGGTGGTTTTTCTTTTCACCAGTGAGAC
GGGCAACAGCTGATTGCCCTTCACCGCCTGGCCCTGAGAGAGTTGCAGCAAGCGGTCCACGCTGGTTTGC
CCCAGCAGGCGAAAATCCTGTTTGATGGTGGTTAACGGCGGGATATAACATGAGCTGTCTTCGGTATCGT
CGTATCCCACTACCGAGATATCCGCACCAACGCGCAGCCCGGACTCGGTAATGGCGCGCATTGCGCCCAG
CGCCATCTGATCGTTGGCAACCAGCATCGCAGTGGGAACGATGCCCTCATTCAGCATTTGCATGGTTTGT
TGAAAACCGGACATGGCACTCCAGTCGCCTTCCCGTTCCGCTATCGGCTGAATTTGATTGCGAGTGAGAT
ATTTATGCCAGCCAGCCAGACGCAGACGCGCCGAGACAGAACTTAATGGGCCCGCTAACAGCGCGATTTG
CTGGTGACCCAATGCGACCAGATGCTCCACGCCCAGTCGCGTACCGTCTTCATGGGAGAAAATAATACTG
TTGATGGGTGTCTGGTCAGAGACATCAAGAAATAACGCCGGAACATTAGTGCAGGCAGCTTCCACAGCAA
TGGCATCCTGGTCATCCAGCGGATAGTTAATGATCAGCCCACTGACGCGTTGCGCGAGAAGATTGTGCAC
CGCCGCTTTACAGGCTTCGACGCCGCTTCGTTCTACCATCGACACCACCACGCTGGCACCCAGTTGATCG
GCGCGAGATTTAATCGCCGCGACAATTTGCGACGGCGCGTGCAGGGCCAGACTGGAGGTGGCAACGCCAA
TCAGCAACGACTGTTTGCCCGCCAGTTGTTGTGCCACGCGGTTGGGAATGTAATTCAGCTCCGCCATCGC
CGCTTCCACTTTTTCCCGCGTTTTCGCAGAAACGTGGCTGGCCTGGTTCACCACGCGGGAAACGGTCTGA
TAAGAGACACCGGCATACTCTGCGACATCGTATAACGTTACTGGTTTCACATTCACCACCCTGAATTGAC
TCTCTTCCGGGCGCTATCATGCCATACCGCGAAAGGTTTTGCGCCATTCGATGGTGTCCGGGATCTCGAC
GCTCTCCCTTATGCGACTCCTGCATTAGGAAGCAGCCCAGTAGTAGGTTGAGGCCGTTGAGCACCGCCGC
CGCAAGGAATGGTGCATGCAAGGAGATGGCGCCCAACAGTCCCCCGGCCACGGGGCCTGCCACCATACCC
ACGCCGAAACAAGCGCTCATGAGCCCGAAGTGGCGAGCCCGATCTTCCCCATCGGTGATGTCGGCGATAT
AGGCGCCAGCAACCGCACCTGTGGCGCCGGTGATGCCGGCCACGATGCGTCCGGCGTAGAGGATCGAGAT
CTCGATCCCGCGAAATTAATACGACTCACTATAGGGGAATTGTGAGCGGATAACAATTCCCCTCTAGAAA
TAATTTTGTTTAACTTTAAGAAGGAGATATACCATGGGCAGCAGCCATCATCATCATCATCACAGCAGCG
GCCTGGTGCCGCGCGGCAGCCATATGAGCATTATTAAAGAATTTCGCGAATTTGCGATGCGCGGGAACGT
GGTGGATTTGGCGGTGGGTGTCATTATCGGTGCGGCATTCGGGAAGATTGTCTCTTCACTGGTTGCCGAT
ATCATCATGCCTCCTCTGGGCTTATTAATTGGCGGGATCGATTTTAAACAGTTTGCTGTCACGCTACGCG
ATGCGCAGGGGGATATCCCTGCTGTTGTGATGCATTACGGTGTCTTCATTCAAAACGTCTTTGATTTTCT
GATTGTGGCCTTTGCCATCTTTATGGCGATTAAGCTAATCAACAAACTGAATCGGAAAAAAGAAGAACCA
GCAGCCGCACCTGCACCAACTAAAGAAGAAGTATTACTGACAGAAATTCGTGATTTGCTGAAAGAGCAGA
ATAACCGCTCTTAACAAGCGCCTGAAAGCAGAAGACCAGTGGATCCGGCTGCTAACAAAGCCCGAAAGGA
AGCTGAGTTGGCTGCTGCCACCGCTGAGCAATAACTAGCATAACCCCTTGGGGCCTCTAAACGGGTCTTG
AGGGGTTTTTTGCTGAAAGGAGGAACTATATCCGGATATCCCGCAAGAGGCCCGGCAGTACCGGCATAAC
CAAGCCTATGCCTACAGCATCCAGGGTGACGGTGCCGAGGATGACGATGAGCGCATTGTTAGATTTCATA
CACGGTGCCTGACTGCGTTAGCAATTTAACTGTGATAAACTACCGCATTAAAGCTTATCGATGATAAGCT
GTCAAACATGAGAATTCTTGAAGACGAAAGGGCCTCGTGATACGCCTATTTTTATAGGTTAATGTCATGA
TAATAATGGTTTCTTAGACGTCAGGTGGCACTTTTCGGGGAAATGTGCGCGGAACCCCTATTTGTTTATT
TTTCTAAATACATTCAAATATGTATCCGCTCATGAGACAATAACCCTGATAAATGCTTCAATAATATTGA
AAAAGGAAGAGTATGAGTATTCAACATTTCCGTGTCGCCCTTATTCCCTTTTTTGCGGCATTTTGCCTTC
CTGTTTTTGCTCACCCAGAAACGCTGGTGAAAGTAAAAGATGCTGAAGATCAGTTGGGTGCACGAGTGGG
TTACATCGAACTGGATCTCAACAGCGGTAAGATCCTTGAGAGTTTTCGCCCCGAAGAACGTTTTCCAATG
ATGAGCACTTTTAAAGTTCTGCTATGTGGCGCGGTATTATCCCGTGTTGACGCCGGGCAAGAGCAACTCG
GTCGCCGCATACACTATTCTCAGAATGACTTGGTTGAGTACTCACCAGTCACAGAAAAGCATCTTACGGA
TGGCATGACAGTAAGAGAATTATGCAGTGCTGCCATAACCATGAGTGATAACACTGCGGCCAACTTACTT
CTGACAACGATCGGAGGACCGAAGGAGCTAACCGCTTTTTTGCACAACATGGGGGATCATGTAACTCGCC
TTGATCGTTGGGAACCGGAGCTGAATGAAGCCATACCAAACGACGAGCGTGACACCACGATGCCTGCAGC
AATGGCAACAACGTTGCGCAAACTATTAACTGGCGAACTACTTACTCTAGCTTCCCGGCAACAATTAATA
GACTGGATGGAGGCGGATAAAGTTGCAGGACCACTTCTGCGCTCGGCCCTTCCGGCTGGCTGGTTTATTG
CTGATAAATCTGGAGCCGGTGAGCGTGGGTCTCGCGGTATCATTGCAGCACTGGGGCCAGATGGTAAGCC
CTCCCGTATCGTAGTTATCTACACGACGGGGAGTCAGGCAACTATGGATGAACGAAATAGACAGATCGCT
GAGATAGGTGCCTCACTGATTAAGCATTGGTAACTGTCAGACCAAGTTTACTCATATATACTTTAGATTG
ATTTAAAACTTCATTTTTAATTTAAAAGGATCTAGGTGAAGATCCTTTTTGATAATCTCATGACCAAAAT
CCCTTAACGTGAGTTTTCGTTCCACTGAGCGTCAGACCCCGTAG
